Addgene plasmid #164856: p281 TIR1_HA_flox STOP_mH11
Purpose: Cre-inducible TIR1 expression vector for mouse H11 locus
Depositing lab: Philip Jordan. Depositing organization: Johns Hopkins School of Public Health. Publication: Adaptation of the AID system for stem cell and transgenic mouse research. Pryzhkova MV, Xu MJ, Jordan PW. Stem Cell Res. 2020 Nov 5;49:102078. doi: 10.1016/j.scr.2020.102078. PubMed 33202307.
Backbone
  Vector backbone: PS100010
  Backbone manufacturer: Origene
  Backbone size w/o insert (bp): 2848
  Total vector size (bp): 10792
  Vector type: Mammalian Expression
  Selectable markers: Puromycin
Growth in bacteria
  Bacterial resistance: Ampicillin, 100 μg/mL
  Growth temperature: 37°C
  Growth strain: DH5alpha
  Copy number: High Copy
Gene/Insert
  Gene/Insert name: OsTIR1
  Species: Oryza sativa (rice)
  Insert size (bp): 1725
  Promoter: EF1-alpha
  Tag / fusion protein: HA tag
  Cloning method: Ligation Independent Cloning
  Sequencing primers: 5′ none; 3′ none
Resource information
  A portion of this plasmid was derived from a plasmid made by: This plasmid was created from p285_TIR1_HA_mH11 (ID:164855): floxed STOP cassette was subcloned from Addgene #85006 pK038.CAG-loxP-stop-loxP-EGFP-ires-tTA-WPRE (Supernova)
Terms and licenses: Academic/Nonprofit Terms; Industry Terms: Not Available to Industry
How to cite: p281 TIR1_HA_flox STOP_mH11 was a gift from Philip Jordan (Addgene plasmid # 164856 ; http://n2t.net/addgene:164856 ; RRID:Addgene_164856)
