[The description below was written by a language model from this plasmid's Addgene catalogue record and pLannotate feature annotations shown in this document.]
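Description:
p281 TIR1_HA_flox STOP_mH11 is a mammalian expression and gene-targeting plasmid of about 10.8 kb, built on the Origene PS100010 backbone and designed to place a Cre-inducible OsTIR1 cassette at the mouse H11 locus. It is propagated in E. coli as a high-copy plasmid through a ColE1/pUC-type origin with ampicillin resistance. It also carries an f1 phage origin and remnants of the lac promoter/lacZα region from the cloning backbone.

The payload is driven by the human EF-1α core promoter with its intron A. Downstream lies a loxP-flanked STOP cassette, subcloned from a Supernova-series plasmid, which contains filler sequence (annotated as yeast gene fragments) plus SV40 small t intron and SV40 polyadenylation elements. This cassette terminates transcription before the coding region is reached. After the second loxP site comes the 1,725 bp Oryza sativa TIR1 open reading frame with a C-terminal HA epitope tag and its own SV40 poly(A) signal. Cre recombination excises the STOP cassette and brings OsTIR1-HA under EF-1α control, so expression occurs only in Cre-expressing cells or tissues. A PGK promoter–puromycin resistance–PGK poly(A) unit flanked by minimal FRT sites allows selection of stably modified cells and later removal of the marker by FLP recombinase. Unannotated stretches flanking the cassettes presumably correspond to the H11 homology regions, although the feature table does not label them.

OsTIR1 is the F-box auxin receptor used in the auxin-inducible degron system. The construct was derived from a constitutive TIR1-HA H11 vector to enable conditional, lineage-restricted degron experiments in stem cells and transgenic mice.
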