Features (pLannotate 1.2.2; 31 found; start..end, strand, type, name):
      9..31      -  protein_bind   lac operator (fragment): The lac repressor binds to the lac operator to inhibit transcription in E. coli. This inhibition can be relieved by adding lactose or isopropyl-β-D-thiogalactopyranoside (IPTG). lac repressor encoded by lacI
     35..65      -  promoter       lac promoter: promoter for the E. coli lac operon
     80..101     -  protein_bind   CAP binding site: CAP binding activates transcription in the presence of cAMP. E. coli catabolite activator protein
    114..206     -  CDS            lacI (fragment): lac repressor; lacI; The lac repressor binds to the lac operator to inhibit transcription in E. coli. This inhibition can be relieved by adding lactose or isopropyl-β-D-thiogalactopyranoside (IPTG).
    389..977     -  rep_origin     ori: high-copy-number ColE1/pMB1/pBR322/pUC origin of replication
   1148..2008    -  CDS            AmpR: β-lactamase; bla; confers resistance to ampicillin, carbenicillin, and related antibiotics
   2009..2113    -  promoter       AmpR promoter: bla
   2140..2568    +  rep_origin     f1 ori (sequence partly withheld): f1 bacteriophage origin of replication; arrow indicates direction of (+) strand synthesis
   2599..2753    -  CDS            lacZα (fragment): LacZα fragment of β-galactosidase; lacZ fragment
   3576..3787    +  promoter       EF-1α core promoter: core promoter for human elongation factor EF-1α
   3788..4726    +  intron         EF-1α intron A: intron upstream of the start codon of human EF-1α
   4781..4814    +  protein_bind   loxP: Cre-mediated recombination occurs in the 8-bp core sequence (GCATACAT). Cre recombinase
   4826..5164    -  CDS            DED1 (fragment): DED1_YEAST - Also known as SPP81. Experimental evidence at protein level: Swiss-Prot protein existence level 1. ATP-binding RNA helicase involved in translation initiation. Remodels RNA in response to ADP and ATP concentrations by facilitating disruption, but also formation of RNA duplexes. Has weak ATP-dependent affinity for dsRNA, but strong ATP-dependent affinity for ssRNA. Acts as a virus host factor involved in the replication of the MBV and the L-A viruses by promoting the negative-strand RNA synthesis. May be involved in recognition of the preinitiation complex and DNA binding of the RN
   5160..5270    -  CDS            YO201_YEAST (fragment): Protein uncertain: Swiss-Prot protein existence level 5. From Saccharomyces cerevisiae (strain ATCC 204508 / S288c) (Baker's yeast).
   5272..5346    +  CDS            small t antigen (fragment): SV40 (simian virus 40) small t antigen
   5348..5413    +  intron         small t intron: SV40 (simian virus 40) small t antigen intron
   5543..5563    +  CDS            SV40 NLS: nuclear localization signal of SV40 (simian virus 40) large T antigen
   5882..5965    +  CDS            large T antigen (fragment): large T antigen from SV40 (simian virus 40)
   5988..6122    +  polyA_signal   SV40 poly(A) signal: SV40 polyadenylation signal
   6164..6197    +  protein_bind   loxP: Cre-mediated recombination occurs in the 8-bp core sequence (GCATACAT). Cre recombinase
   6222..7946    +  CDS            TIR1B_ORYSJ: Experimental evidence at transcript level: Swiss-Prot protein existence level 2. From Oryza sativa subsp. japonica (Rice).
   7956..7982    +  CDS            HA: HA (human influenza hemagglutinin) epitope tag
   7995..8079    +  CDS            large T antigen (fragment): large T antigen from SV40 (simian virus 40)
   8102..8223    +  polyA_signal   SV40 poly(A) signal: SV40 polyadenylation signal
   8253..8286    -  protein_bind   FRT (minimal): supports FLP-mediated excision but not integration (Turan and Bode, 2011) FLP recombinase from the Saccharomyces cerevisiae 2μ plasmid
   8308..8807    +  promoter       PGK promoter: mouse phosphoglycerate kinase 1 promoter
   8847..9446    +  CDS            PuroR: puromycin N-acetyltransferase; pac from Streptomyces alboniger; confers resistance to puromycin
   9524..9976    +  polyA_signal   PGK poly(A) signal: mouse phosphoglycerate kinase 1 polyadenylation signal
  10015..10048   -  protein_bind   FRT (minimal): supports FLP-mediated excision but not integration (Turan and Bode, 2011) FLP recombinase from the Saccharomyces cerevisiae 2μ plasmid
  10050..10070   +  misc_feature   MCS (fragment): multiple cloning site
  10723..10740   +  CDS            9xHis (fragment): 9xHis affinity tag
>Addgene plasmid #164856 | p281 TIR1_HA_flox STOP_mH11 | addgene full sequence | sequence record 326401 | Addgene NGS Result
CTGTGTGAAATTGTTATCCGCTCACAATTCCACACAACATACGAGCCGGAAGCATAAAGTGTAAAGCCTG
GGGTGCCTAATGAGTGAGCTAACTCACATTAATTGCGTTGCGCTCACTGCCCGCTTTCCAGTCGGGAAAC
CTGTCGTGCCAGCTGCATTAATGAATCGGCCAACGCGCGGGGAGAGGCGGTTTGCGTATTGGGCGCTCTT
CCGCTTCCTCGCTCACTGACTCGCTGCGCTCGGTCGTTCGGCTGCGGCGAGCGGTATCAGCTCACTCAAA
GGCGGTAATACGGTTATCCACAGAATCAGGGGATAACGCAGGAAAGAACATGTGAGCAAAAGGCCAGCAA
AAGGCCAGGAACCGTAAAAAGGCCGCGTTGCTGGCGTTTTTCCATAGGCTCCGCCCCCCTGACGAGCATC
ACAAAAATCGACGCTCAAGTCAGAGGTGGCGAAACCCGACAGGACTATAAAGATACCAGGCGTTTCCCCC
TGGAAGCTCCCTCGTGCGCTCTCCTGTTCCGACCCTGCCGCTTACCGGATACCTGTCCGCCTTTCTCCCT
TCGGGAAGCGTGGCGCTTTCTCATAGCTCACGCTGTAGGTATCTCAGTTCGGTGTAGGTCGTTCGCTCCA
AGCTGGGCTGTGTGCACGAACCCCCCGTTCAGCCCGACCGCTGCGCCTTATCCGGTAACTATCGTCTTGA
GTCCAACCCGGTAAGACACGACTTATCGCCACTGGCAGCAGCCACTGGTAACAGGATTAGCAGAGCGAGG
TATGTAGGCGGTGCTACAGAGTTCTTGAAGTGGTGGCCTAACTACGGCTACACTAGAAGAACAGTATTTG
GTATCTGCGCTCTGCTGAAGCCAGTTACCTTCGGAAAAAGAGTTGGTAGCTCTTGATCCGGCAAACAAAC
CACCGCTGGTAGCGGTGGTTTTTTTGTTTGCAAGCAGCAGATTACGCGCAGAAAAAAAGGATCTCAAGAA
GATCCTTTGATCTTTTCTACGGGGTCTGACGCTCAGTGGAACGAAAACTCACGTTAAGGGATTTTGGTCA
TGAGATTATCAAAAAGGATCTTCACCTAGATCCTTTTAAATTAAAAATGAAGTTTTAAATCAATCTAAAG
TATATATGAGTAAACTTGGTCTGACAGTTACCAATGCTTAATCAGTGAGGCACCTATCTCAGCGATCTGT
CTATTTCGTTCATCCATAGTTGCCTGACTCCCCGTCGTGTAGATAACTACGATACGGGAGGGCTTACCAT
CTGGCCCCAGTGCTGCAATGATACCGCGAGACCCACGCTCACCGGCTCCAGATTTATCAGCAATAAACCA
GCCAGCCGGAAGGGCCGAGCGCAGAAGTGGTCCTGCAACTTTATCCGCCTCCATCCAGTCTATTAATTGT
TGCCGGGAAGCTAGAGTAAGTAGTTCGCCAGTTAATAGTTTGCGCAACGTTGTTGCCATTGCTACAGGCA
TCGTGGTGTCACGCTCGTCGTTTGGTATGGCTTCATTCAGCTCCGGTTCCCAACGATCAAGGCGAGTTAC
ATGATCCCCCATGTTGTGCAAAAAAGCGGTTAGCTCCTTCGGTCCTCCGATCGTTGTCAGAAGTAAGTTG
GCCGCAGTGTTATCACTCATGGTTATGGCAGCACTGCATAATTCTCTTACTGTCATGCCATCCGTAAGAT
GCTTTTCTGTGACTGGTGAGTACTCAACCAAGTCATTCTGAGAATAGTGTATGCGGCGACCGAGTTGCTC
TTGCCCGGCGTCAATACGGGATAATACCGCGCCACATAGCAGAACTTTAAAAGTGCTCATCATTGGAAAA
CGTTCTTCGGGGCGAAAACTCTCAAGGATCTTACCGCTGTTGAGATCCAGTTCGATGTAACCCACTCGTG
CACCCAACTGATCTTCAGCATCTTTTACTTTCACCAGCGTTTCTGGGTGAGCAAAAACAGGAAGGCAAAA
TGCCGCAAAAAAGGGAATAAGGGCGACACGGAAATGTTGAATACTCATACTCTTCCTTTTTCAATATTAT
TGAAGCATTTATCAGGGTTATTGTCTCATGAGCGGATACATATTTGAATGTATTTAGAAAAATAAACAAA
TAGGGGTTCCGCGCACATTTCCCCGAAAAGTGCCACCTG
[124 nt withheld, positions 2140-2263]
C
[91 nt withheld, positions 2265-2355]
A
[49 nt withheld, positions 2357-2405]
CCTTTGACGTTGGAGTCCACGTTCTTT
[37 nt withheld, positions 2433-2469]
ACCCTATCTCGGTCTATTCTTTTGATTTATAAGGGATTTTGCCGATTTCGGCCTATTGGTTAAAAAATGA
GCTGATTTAACAAAAATTTAACGCGAATTTTAACAAAATATTAACGCTTACAATTTCCATTCGCCATTCA
GGCTGCGCAACTGTTGGGAAGGGCGATCGGTGCGGGCCTCTTCGCTATTACGCCAGCTGGCGAAAGGGGG
ATGTGCTGCAAGGCGATTAAGTTGGGTAACGCCAGGGTTTTCCCAGTCACGACGTTGTAAAACGACGGCC
AGTGCCAAGCTGATCTATACATTGAATCAATATTGGCAATTAGCCATATTAGTCATTGGTTATATAGCAT
AAATCAATATTGGCTATTGGCCATTGCATACGTTTAGGACTTCTGGAATTTCTTCTGCACATAAAGTTCT
GATAGCATTAGTTTAAGCTGGACTAACCCTGAAAGTAGCTTGTGGCAAGTATCAAGGAATCAATATTATA
CTCTACAAAATCAAAGTTTACAGAGAAGTCATATAGTAATTTTTCTGAAATTTACTGGCACAATGTTAAT
CCAGCCTGACTCCAACTAATTAATGGTCACATTAATTTAAGTCTTTCCCTTGCCTCTGCTGCATTAGTTT
CTCTCAAAATTGTTAACTTACAACTTGAAGTCTGGTATTATAAATTGAATGTAAAGCATTCTGAAAGATA
CTATACTGATTGCAGGTTTTTCAGTCAGGTTCAAGCTAATTTGACCAGTCATTGGATTAATTATGGATCT
GGGGCCATAAATGCTATTTTAATTCCACTATAGAGATTAAAATAAGCCATTCTCCATTTCATAATATTCT
ATTGGACTTTGACTGCAGGGGCCTCCAAGTCTTGACAGTAGATTATAATCCTTCAGCTGCCCACTCTACT
GGAGGAGGACAAACTGGTCACTTTTCAGCAAAACCTGGCTGTGGATCAGGGCAGTCTGGTACTTCCAAGC
TCATTAGATGCCATCATGCTCTCACTGCCTCCTCAGCTTCAAGAGGAATCTGGAAAAAGCAGTCCCACTG
GTCAGGAAAGGAACACTAGTGCACAAACGGCTCGAGGGGCTCCGGTGCCCGTCAGTGGGCAGAGCGCACA
TCGCCCACAGTCCCCGAGAAGTTGTGGGGAGGGGTCGGCAATTGAAGCGGTGCCTAGAGAAGGTGGCGCG
GGGTAAACTGGGAAAGTGATGTCGTGTACTGGCTCCGCCTTTTTCCCGAGGGTGGGGGAGAACCGTATAT
AAGTGCAGTAGTCGCCGTGAACGTTCTTTTTCGCAACGGGTTTGCCGCCAGAACACAGGTAAGTGCCGTG
TGTGGTTCCCGCGGGCCTGGCCTCTTTACGGGTTATGGCCCTTGCGTGCCTTGAATTACTTCCACCTGGC
TGCAGTACGTGATTCTTGATCCCGAGCTTCGGGTTGGAAGTGGGTGGGAGAGTTCGAGGCCTTGCGCTTA
AGGAGCCCCTTCGCCTCGTGCTTGAGTTGAGGCCTGGCCTGGGCGCTGGGGCCGCCGCGTGCGAATCTGG
TGGCACCTTCGCGCCTGTCTCGCTGCTTTCGATAAGTCTCTAGCCATTTAAAATTTTTGATGACCTGCTG
CGACGCTTTTTTTCTGGCAAGATAGTCTTGTAAATGCGGGCCAAGATCTGCACACTGGTATTTCGGTTTT
TGGGGCCGCGGGCGGCGACGGGGCCCGTGCGTCCCAGCGCACATGTTCGGCGAGGCGGGGCCTGCGAGCG
CGGCCACCGAGAATCGGACGGGGGTAGTCTCAAGCTGGCCGGCCTGCTCTGGTGCCTGGCCTCGCGCCGC
CGTGTATCGCCCCGCCCTGGGCGGCAAGGCTGGCCCGGTCGGCACCAGTTGCGTGAGCGGAAAGATGGCC
GCTTCCCGGCCCTGCTGCAGGGAGCTCAAAATGGAGGACGCGGCGCTCGGGAGAGCGGGCGGGTGAGTCA
CCCACACAAAGGAAAAGGGCCTTTCCGTCCTCAGCCGTCGCTTCATGTGACTCCACGGAGTACCGGGCGC
CGTCCAGGCACCTCGATTAGTTCTCGAGCTTTTGGAGTACGTCGTCTTTAGGTTGGGGGGAGGGGTTTTA
TGCGATGGAGTTTCCCCACACTGAGTGGGTGGAGACTGAAGTTAGGCCAGCTTGGCACTTGATGTAATTC
TCCTTGGAATTTGCCCTTTTTGAGTTTGGATCTTGGTTCATTCTCAAGCCTCAGACAGTGGTTCAAAGTT
TTTTTCTTCCATTTCAGGTGTCGTGAGGGGATCGTCGATGTGCTGTCTCATCATTTTGGCAAAGAATTCT
AATAACTTCGTATAGCATACATTATACGAAGTTATATTAAGGGTTCCGGATCCTCGGGGACACCAAATAT
GGCGATCTCGGCCTTTTCGTTTCTTGGAGCTGGGACATGTTTGCCATCGATCCATCTACCACCAGAACGG
CCGTTAGATCTGCTGCCACCGTTGTTTCCACCGAAGAAACCACCGTTGCCGTAACCACCACGACGGTTGT
TGCTAAAGAAGCTGCCACCGCCACGGCCACCGTTGTAGCCGCCGTTGTTGTTATTGTAGTTGCTACTGTT
ATTTCTGGCACTTCTTGGTTTTCCTCTTAAGTGAGGAGGAACATAACCATTCTCGTTGTTGTCGTTGATG
CTTAAATTTTGCACTTGTTCGCTCAGTTCAGCCATAATATGAAATGCTTTTCTTGTTGTTCTTACGGAAT
ACCACTTGCCACCTATCACCACAACTAACTTTTTCCCGTTCCTCCATCTCTTTTATATTTTTTTTCTCGA
GGGATCTTTGTGAAGGAACCTTACTTCTGTGGTGTGACATAATTGGACAAACTACCTACAGAGATTTAAA
GCTCTAAGGTAAATATAAAATTTTTAAGTGTATAATGTGTTAAACTACTGATTCTAATTGTTTGTGTATT
TTAGATTCCAACCTATGGAACTGATGAATGGGAGCAGTGGTGGAATGCCTTTAATGAGGAAAACCTGTTT
TGCTCAGAAGAAATGCCATCTAGTGATGATGAGGCTACTGCTGACTCTCAACATTCTACTCCTCCAAAAA
AGAAGAGAAAGGTAGAAGACCCCAAGGACTTTCCTTCAGAATTGCTAAGTTTTTTGAGTCATGCTGTGTT
TAGTAATAGAACTCTTGCTTGCTTTGCTATTTACACCACAAAGGAAAAAGCTGCACTGCTATACAAGAAA
ATTATGGAAAAATATTCTGTAACCTTTATAAGTAGGCATAACAGTTATAATCATAACATACTGTTTTTTC
TTACTCCACACAGGCATAGAGTGTCTGCTATTAATAACTATGCTCAAAAATTGTGTACCTTTAGCTTTTT
AATTTGTAAAGGGGTTAATAAGGAATATTTGATGTATAGTGCCTTGACTAGAGATCATAATCAGCCATAC
CACATTTGTAGAGGTTTTACTTGCTTTAAAAAACCTCCCACACCTCCCCCTGAACCTGAAACATAAAATG
AATGCAATTGTTGTTGTTAACTTGTTTATTGCAGCTTATAATGGTTACAAATAAAGCAATAGCATCACAA
ATTTCACAAATAAAGCATTTTTTTCACTGCATTCTAGTTGTGGTTTGTCCAAACTCATCAATGTATCTTA
TCATGTCTGGATCTGACATGGTAAGTAAGCTTGGGCTGCAGGTCGAGGGACCTAATAACTTCGTATAGCA
TACATTATACGAAGTTATATGTCGACGCCACTCGACGCCACCATGACCTACTTCCCCGAGGAAGTGGTGG
AACACATCTTCAGCTTTCTGCCCGCCCAGAGGGACAGAAACACCGTGTCCCTCGTGTGCAAAGTGTGGTA
CGAGATCGAGAGACTGAGCAGACGGGGCGTGTTCGTGGGCAACTGTTACGCTGTGCGGGCTGGCAGAGTG
GCCGCCAGATTTCCTAATGTGCGGGCCCTGACCGTGAAGGGCAAGCCTCACTTCGCCGACTTCAACCTGG
TGCCCCCTGATTGGGGCGGCTACGCTGGACCTTGGATCGAGGCTGCTGCCAGAGGCTGTCACGGCCTGGA
AGAACTGAGAATGAAGAGAATGGTGGTGTCCGACGAGAGCCTGGAACTGCTGGCCAGAAGCTTCCCCAGA
TTCAGAGCCCTGGTGCTGATCTCCTGCGAGGGCTTCTCTACAGATGGCCTGGCCGCCGTGGCCAGCCATT
GCAAGCTGCTGAGAGAGCTGGATCTCCAGGAAAACGAGGTGGAAGATAGAGGCCCCAGATGGCTGAGCTG
CTTCCCCGACAGCTGTACCAGCCTGGTGTCCCTGAACTTCGCCTGCATCAAGGGGGAAGTGAACGCCGGC
AGCCTGGAAAGACTGGTGTCCAGAAGCCCCAACCTGAGAAGCCTGAGACTGAACAGATCCGTGTCCGTGG
ACACCCTGGCCAAGATCCTGCTGAGAACCCCTAACCTGGAAGATCTGGGCACCGGCAACCTGACCGACGA
CTTCCAGACCGAGAGCTACTTCAAGCTGACCAGCGCCCTGGAAAAGTGCAAGATGCTGCGGAGCCTGAGC
GGCTTCTGGGACGCCTCTCCTGTGTGCCTGAGCTTCATCTACCCCCTGTGCGCCCAGCTGACCGGCCTGA
ACCTGTCTTACGCCCCTACACTGGACGCCAGCGACCTGACCAAGATGATCAGCAGATGCGTGAAGCTCCA
GAGACTGTGGGTGCTGGACTGCATCAGCGACAAGGGACTCCAGGTGGTGGCCAGCTCCTGCAAGGATCTC
CAGGAACTGAGAGTGTTCCCCAGCGACTTCTACGTGGCCGGCTACAGCGCCGTGACCGAAGAGGGACTGG
TGGCTGTGTCTCTGGGCTGCCCCAAGCTGAACAGCCTGCTGTACTTCTGCCACCAGATGACCAACGCCGC
CCTCGTGACCGTGGCCAAGAACTGCCCCAACTTCACCAGGTTCAGACTGTGCATCCTGGAACCCGGCAAG
CCCGACGTTGTGACCAGCCAGCCACTGGATGAGGGCTTCGGAGCCATCGTGCGCGAGTGCAAGGGACTCC
AGAGACTGAGCATCAGCGGCCTGCTGACCGACAAGGTGTTCATGTACATCGGGAAGTACGCCAAGCAGCT
GGAAATGCTGTCTATCGCCTTCGCTGGCGACTCCGACAAGGGCATGATGCACGTGATGAACGGCTGCAAG
AACCTGCGGAAACTGGAAATCAGAGACAGCCCCTTCGGCGACGCTGCCCTGCTGGGCAACTTCGCCAGAT
ACGAGACAATGAGATCCCTGTGGATGAGCAGCTGCAACGTGACACTGAAGGGCTGCCAGGTGCTGGCCAG
CAAGATGCCCATGCTGAACGTGGAAGTGATCAACGAGAGGGACGGCAGCAATGAGATGGAAGAGAACCAC
GGCGACCTGCCTAAGGTGGAAAAGCTGTACGTGTACAGAACCACAGCCGGCGCTAGGGACGACGCCCCTA
ACTTCGTGAAGATCCTGGGCGGATCTTACCCATACGACGTACCAGATTACGCTTAGGCGATCGCCTGATC
ATAATCAGCCATACCACATTTGTAGAGGTTTTACTTGCTTTAAAAAACCTCCCACACCTCCCCCTGAACC
TGAAACATAAAATGAATGCAATTGTTGTTGTTAACTTGTTTATTGCAGCTTATAATGGTTACAAATAAAG
CAATAGCATCACAAATTTCACAAATAAAGCATTTTTTTCACTGCATTCTAGTTGTGGTTTGTCCAAACTC
ATCAATGTATCTTAACGCGTCGCCATTTTGGCAGGGAATTCTAGAAGTTCCTATACTTTCTAGAGAATAG
GAACTTCACTCGACCTCGAAATTCTACCGGGTAGGGGAGGCGCTTTTCCCAAGGCAGTCTGGAGCATGCG
CTTTAGCAGCCCCGCTGGGCACTTGGCGCTACACAAGTGGCCTCTGGCCTCGCACACATTCCACATCCAC
CGGTAGGCGCCAACCGGCTCCGTTCTTTGGTGGCCCCTTCGCGCCACCTTCTACTCCTCCCCTAGTCAGG
AAGTTCCCCCCCGCCCCGCAGCTCGCGTCGTGCAGGACGTGACAAATGGAAGTAGCACGTCTCACTAGTC
TCGTGCAGATGGACAGCACCGCTGAGCAATGGAAGCGGGTAGGCCTTTGGGGCAGCGGCCAATAGCAGCT
TTGCTCCTTCGCTTTCTGGGCTCAGAGGCTGGGAAGGGGTGGGTCCGGGGGCGGGCTCAGGGGCGGGCTC
AGGGGCGGGGCGGGCGCCCGAAGGTCCTCCGGAGGCCCGGCATTCTGCACGCTTCAAAAGCGCACGTCTG
CCGCGCTGTTCTCCTCTTCCTCATCTCCGGGCCTTTCGACCTGCATCCATCTAGATCTCGAGCAGCTGAA
GCTTACCATGACCGAGTACAAGCCCACGGTGCGCCTCGCCACCCGCGACGACGTCCCCAGGGCCGTACGC
ACCCTCGCCGCCGCGTTCGCCGACTACCCCGCCACGCGCCACACCGTCGATCCGGACCGCCACATCGAGC
GGGTCACCGAGCTGCAAGAACTCTTCCTCACGCGCGTCGGGCTCGACATCGGCAAGGTGTGGGTCGCGGA
CGACGGCGCCGCGGTGGCGGTCTGGACCACGCCGGAGAGCGTCGAAGCGGGGGCGGTGTTCGCCGAGATC
GGCCCGCGCATGGCCGAGTTGAGCGGTTCCCGGCTGGCCGCGCAGCAACAGATGGAAGGCCTCCTGGCGC
CGCACCGGCCCAAGGAGCCCGCGTGGTTCCTGGCCACCGTCGGCGTCTCGCCCGACCACCAGGGCAAGGG
TCTGGGCAGCGCCGTCGTGCTCCCCGGAGTGGAGGCGGCCGAGCGCGCCGGGGTGCCCGCCTTCCTGGAG
ACCTCCGCGCCCCGCAACCTCCCCTTCTACGAGCGGCTCGGCTTCACCGTCACCGCCGACGTCGAGGTGC
CCGAAGGACCGCGCACCTGGTGCATGACCCGCAAGCCCGGTGCCTGACGCCCGCCCCACGACCCGCAGCG
CCCGACCGAAAGGAGCGCACGACCCCATGCATCGATGATATCAGATCCCCGGGATGCAGAAATTGATGAT
CTATTAAACAATAAAGATGTCCACTAAAATGGAAGTTTTTCCTGTCATACTTTGTTAAGAAGGGTGAGAA
CAGAGTACCTACATTTTGAATGGAAGGATTGGAGCTACGGGGGTGGGGGTGGGGTGGGATTAGATAAATG
CCTGCTCTTTACTGAAGGCTCTTTACTATTGCTTTATGATAATGTTTCATAGTTGGATATCATAATTTAA
ACAAGCAAAACCAAATTAAGGGCCAGCTCATTCCTCCCACTCATGATCTATAGATCTATAGATCTCTCGT
GGGATCATTGTTTTTCTCTTGATTCCCACTTTGTGGTTCTAAGTACTGTGGTTTCCAAATGTGTCAGTTT
CATAGCCTGAAGAACGAGATCAGCAGCCTCTGTTCCACATACACTTCATTCTCAGTATTGTTTTGCCAAG
TTCTAATTCCATCAGAAGCTGGTCGAGATCCTAAGCTTGGCTGGACGTAAACTCAGAAGTTCCTATACTT
TCTAGAGAATAGGAACTTCAGGTACCGCGGGCCCGGGATCCCCCATATGGTTTCTGTGAAAATGCCTTTT
CAATCATTAACCTCTTAAATGAGTGTTAGCATCCTAACTAATGAGTGGTGCAGAATAGTGGGTCTGCTTA
GCTTAACTAAGGCCAAGAAAACAAAACAGGAAATTCATTCCATGTCATGAGACTCATACTACGAGGTTCC
CTTAGACCTCAGGAGAAAAAGTCTTTGGCTGTAAGAACACACCTCAGTGGATGTGGTAGACTATGCCTTT
ACTCTTTTTTTTTTTTTTTTTTTTTTTTGGGTTTTTTCGAGACAGGGTTTCTCTGTGTAGCCTTGGCTGT
CCTGGAACTCACTTTGTTGACCAGGCTGGCCTCGAACTCAGAGATCCGCCTGCCTCTGCCTCTCAAGTGC
TAGAATTAAAAGTGTGCGCCACCACTCCCAGCTATATAGACTATGCCTTTAATCAGGACACTTGGGAGGC
AGGGGGATCTCAAATTCAATTCCAGACAGATGACTGACAAACACACACATACACCATTCGTCTTTTCTTT
TTTTCTTTTTTCTTTTGAAAACAGGTTTCTCTATGCAGCCCTGGCTTTCCTAGAATTCAATCTATAGACC
CAGCTGGCCTCAAACACAGAACCTCTTGCCTCTGCCTCCTCAACACTATGACTAAAGGTGTGAACCACCA
CCACCACCACCCACCTGGCCAAAGAATGAATTGAGTGAATAAGTACGAGTGCAACTCTCCAGGGCCG
